>Addgene plasmid #223017 | pMB109 | addgene full sequence | sequence record 449290 | Addgene NGS Result
GTTGGCGGGTGTCGGGGCGCAGCCATGACCCAGTCACGTAGCGATAGCGGAGTGTATACTGGCTTAACTA
TGCGGCATCAGAGCAGATTGTACTGAGAGTGCACCATATGCGGTGTGAAATACCGCACAGATGCGTAAGG
AGAAAATACCGCATCAGGCGCTCTTCCGCTTCCTCGCTCACTGACTCGCTGCGCTCGGTCGTTCGGCTGC
GGCGAGCGGTATCAGCTCACTCAAAGGCGGTAATACGGTTATCCACAGAATCAGGGGATAACGCAGGAAA
GAACATGTGAGCAAAAGGCCAGCAAAAGGCCAGGAACCGTAAAAAGGCCGCGTTGCTGGCGTTTTTCCAT
AGGCTCCGCCCCCCTGACGAGCATCACAAAAATCGACGCTCAAGTCAGAGGTGGCGAAACCCGACAGGAC
TATAAAGATACCAGGCGTTTCCCCCTGGAAGCTCCCTCGTGCGCTCTCCTGTTCCGACCCTGCCGCTTAC
CGGATACCTGTCCGCCTTTCTCCCTTCGGGAAGCGTGGCGCTTTCTCATAGCTCACGCTGTAGGTATCTC
AGTTCGGTGTAGGTCGTTCGCTCCAAGCTGGGCTGTGTGCACGAACCCCCCGTTCAGCCCGACCGCTGCG
CCTTATCCGGTAACTATCGTCTTGAGTCCAACCCGGTAAGACACGACTTATCGCCACTGGCAGCAGCCAC
TGGTAACAGGATTAGCAGAGCGAGGTATGTAGGCGGTGCTACAGAGTTCTTGAAGTGGTGGCCTAACTAC
GGCTACACTAGAAGGACAGTATTTGGTATCTGCGCTCTGCTGAAGCCAGTTACCTTCGGAAAAAGAGTTG
GTAGCTCTTGATCCGGCAAACAAACCACCGCTGGTAGCGGTGGTTTTTTTGTTTGCAAGCAGCAGATTAC
GCGCAGAAAAAAAGGATCTCAAGAAGATCCTTTGATCTTTTCTACGGGGTCTGACGCTCATAAAATCATT
ATTTGCCATCCAGCTGATATCCCCTATAGTGAGTCGTATTACATGGTCATAGCTGTTTCCTGGCAGCTCT
GGCCCGTGTCTCAAAATCTCTGATGTTACATTGCACAAGATAAAAATATATCATCATGAACAATAAAACT
GTCTGCTTACATAAACAGTAATACAAGGGGTGTTATGAGCCATATTCAACGGGAAACGTCGAGGCCGCGA
TTAAATTCCAACATGGATGCTGATTTATATGGGTATAAATGGGCTCGCGATAATGTCGGGCAATCAGGTG
CGACAATCTATCGCTTGTATGGGAAGCCCGATGCGCCAGAGTTGTTTCTGAAACATGGCAAAGGTAGCGT
TGCCAATGATGTTACAGATGAGATGGTCAGACTAAACTGGCTGACGGAATTTATGCCTCTTCCGACCATC
AAGCATTTTATCCGTACTCCTGATGATGCATGGTTACTCACCACTGCGATCCCCGGAAAAACAGCATTCC
AGGTATTAGAAGAATATCCTGATTCAGGTGAAAATATTGTTGATGCGCTGGCAGTGTTCCTGCGCCGGTT
GCATTCGATTCCTGTTTGTAATTGTCCTTTTAACAGCGATCGCGTATTTCGTCTTGCTCAGGCGCAATCA
CGAATGAATAACGGTTTGGTTGATGCGAGTGATTTTGATGACGAGCGTAATGGCTGGCCTGTTGAACAAG
TCTGGAAAGAAATGCATAAACTTTTGCCATTCTCACCGGATTCAGTCGTCACTCATGGTGATTTCTCACT
TGATAACCTTATTTTTGACGAGGGGAAATTAATAGGTTGTATTGATGTTGGACGAGTCGGAATCGCAGAC
CGATACCAGGATCTTGCCATCCTATGGAACTGCCTCGGTGAGTTTTCTCCTTCATTACAGAAACGGCTTT
TTCAAAAATATGGTATTGATAATCCTGATATGAATAAATTGCAGTTTCATTTGATGCTCGATGAGTTTTT
CTAATCAGAATTGGTTAATTGGTTGTAACACTGGCAGAGCATTACGCTGACTTGACGGGACGGCGCAAGC
TCATGACCAAAATCCCTTAACGTGAGTTACGCGTCGTTCCACTGAGCGTCAGACCCCTGCCGGTAACATG
AGCAAAGTCTGCCGCCTTACAACGGCTCTCCCGCTGACGCCGTCCCGGACTGATGGGCTGCCTGTATCGA
GTGGTGATTTTGTGCCGAGCTGCCGGTCGGGGAGCTGTTGGCTGGCTGGTGGCAGGATATATTGTGGTGT
AAACAAATTGACGCTTAGACGGATTACGGGTCTCAGCGGTACGGCGGGATCATGAGCGGAGAATTAAGGG
AGTCACGTTATGACCCCCGCCGATGACGCGGGACAAGCCGTTTTACGTTTGGAACTGACAGAACCGCAAC
GTTGAAGGAGCCACTCAGCCGCGGGTTTCTGGAGTTTAATGAGCTAAGCACATACGTCAGAAACCATTAT
TGCGCGTTCAAAAGTCGCCTAAGGTCACTATCAGCTAGCAAATATTTCTTGTCAAAAATGCTCCACTGAC
GTTCCATAAATTCCCCTCGGTATCCAATTAGAGTCTCATATTCACTCTCAATCCAAATAATCTGCACCGG
ATCTTCTGGAAGCACCATGAAAAAGCCTGAACTCACCGCGACGTCTGTCGAGAAGTTTCTGATCGAAAAG
TTCGACAGCGTGTCCGACCTGATGCAGCTCTCGGAGGGCGAAGAATCTCGTGCTTTCAGCTTCGATGTAG
GAGGGCGTGGATATGTCCTGCGGGTAAATAGCTGCGCCGATGGTTTCTACAAAGATCGTTATGTTTATCG
GCACTTTGCATCGGCCGCGCTCCCGATTCCGGAAGTGCTTGACATTGGGGAGTTTAGCGAGAGCCTGACC
TATTGCATCTCCCGCCGTTCACAGGGTGTCACGTTGCAAGACCTGCCTGAAACCGAACTGCCCGCTGTTC
TACAACCGGTCGCGGAGGCTATGGATGCGATCGCTGCGGCCGATCTTAGCCAGACGAGCGGGTTCGGCCC
ATTCGGACCGCAAGGAATCGGTCAATACACTACATGGCGTGATTTCATATGCGCGATTGCTGATCCCCAT
GTGTATCACTGGCAAACTGTGATGGACGACACCGTCAGTGCGTCCGTCGCGCAGGCTCTCGATGAGCTGA
TGCTTTGGGCCGAGGACTGCCCCGAAGTCCGGCACCTCGTGCACGCGGATTTCGGCTCCAACAATGTCCT
GACGGACAATGGCCGCATAACAGCGGTCATTGACTGGAGCGAGGCGATGTTCGGGGATTCCCAATACGAG
GTCGCCAACATCTTCTTCTGGAGGCCGTGGTTGGCTTGTATGGAGCAGCAGACGCGCTACTTCGAGCGGA
GGCATCCGGAGCTTGCAGGATCGCCACGACTCCGGGCGTATATGCTCCGCATTGGTCTTGACCAACTCTA
TCAGAGCTTGGTTGACGGCAATTTCGATGATGCAGCTTGGGCGCAGGGTCGATGCGACGCAATCGTCCGA
TCCGGAGCCGGGACTGTCGGGCGTACACAAATCGCCCGCAGAAGCGCGGCCGTCTGGACCGATGGCTGTG
TAGAAGTACTCGCCGATAGTGGAAACCGACGCCCCAGCACTCGTCCGAGGGCAAAGAAATAGAAGGGCTA
AGACCTAAGCTAGCCTAGAATCCGGCCATGCTAGAGTCCGCAAAAATCACCAGTCTCTCTCTACAAATCT
ATCTCTCTCTATTTTTCTCCAGAATAATGTGTGAGTAGTTCCCAGATAAGGGAATTAGGGTTCTTATAGG
GTTTCGCTCATGTGTTGAGCATATAAGAAACCCTTAGTATGTATTTGTATTTGTAAAATACTTCTATCAA
TAAAATTTCTAATTCCTAAAACCAAAATCCAGTGACCTTGAGTGACCTAAGCTAGCCTAGTGTCGGGCGC
GGGGAGAGAGGATTTTGAGGAAATAATTAATTGAATTACTTGTATTATTGATAAAGTAATTTAGATAAGT
TGTTAGTACAACTTATTGCAACTATGGATAGACAAAAATCACTTATTTTAAGGGGAGAAGTATATAACAA
CTTATTATAAAATTTCTGAGCAGCCGGCCTCCTCCAATCAATCATAGAGAGTGGAGCCCATTCTGGAAAA
CCAAGGAACCCCCAACTTGCACTGGTGCGGTGGCCCAATTCAAAAAAAACGGGGCCCAGCAAAGTAACGC
CGTTGTAACGATTTATCAATCCAAACTCAAAAGGCGGCGAGATGCGTTTAACTCCGTGAAATTAACAAAC
CGCCAACAACTTGCAATTTGCAACTACCGTTTCCAAGAAGAACTCAACCACACAACGTATCCTATCCCAA
ACCACACGCAACTAGTGACGCGTCATAAGGACACGTGTCACAATTTGACTGGTTAATAATTTCACCGCTT
TTGCTATAAATTACCTCCAATCCCCTTAGCTTCTTCACAATTCAGTTCCCAACCCTAACAATTCTTGTTC
ATATCGCTTCTCTCTACTTTCAAGGTATGATCCAATTTCTCTCTTCTTTCTCTGTAATCCTTTCGTTGAG
TTTTGTTTCCGATCAATCATAGGTAGTTTTCTTGTTTCGAAGCATGAGATCTAGGAATTTTTTGTGATTT
TCCAAAATTGAGATCGGTTTGAAATTGAATTTTACAGCTTGAATCTCAGATCTTGTTTTATCAATGTTTT
CGATGGCTTGCGATGTAGATCTATGATAATTGTGGTTCAGTTTTGTTAGGAATCGATTTCGGTTTAGCAA
TTGCAGATTAATTAGGGTTTCCAATTGAATTCTTCAGATCCGTTATGGAATTATGTCAAATAATTTATTC
AAATTGGAAATTATTGTTAGATCCACTCTTAATCTGTTTGATCCAAGCTTCAATTAGGGTTTTCACTTGT
TTCAATTTCTTGTTATGGATTCTGATTTATCTGTTGATGTTAGATCCACTCTTAATCTGTTTGATCCAAG
CGTTAATTAGGGTTTTCACTTGTTTCAATTTCGTGTGTTGGATTCTGATTTATCTGTTGTTGATGTGATT
ACAGTCTGAACAATGCTGCAGCCTAAGAAGAAGAGAAAGGTTGGAGGAGTCGACTCGAGTGCGGCCGCCA
CCATGGATAAGAAGTACTCTATCGGACTCGATATCGGAACTAACTCTGTGGGATGGGCTGTGATCACCGA
TGAGTACAAGGTGCCATCTAAGAAGTTCAAGGTTCTCGGAAACACCGATAGGCACTCTATCAAGAAAAAC
CTTATCGGTGCTCTCCTCTTCGATTCTGGTGAAACTGCTGAGGCTACCAGACTCAAGAGAACCGCTAGAA
GAAGGTACACCAGAAGAAAGAACAGGATCTGCTACCTCCAAGAGATCTTCTCTAACGAGATGGCTAAAGT
GGATGATTCATTCTTCCACAGGCTCGAAGAGTCATTCCTCGTGGAAGAAGATAAGAAGCACGAGAGGCAC
CCTATCTTCGGAAACATCGTTGATGAGGTGGCATACCACGAGAAGTACCCTACTATCTACCACCTCAGAA
AGAAGCTCGTTGATTCTACTGATAAGGCTGATCTCAGGCTCATCTACCTCGCTCTCGCTCACATGATCAA
GTTCAGAGGACACTTCCTCATCGAGGGTGATCTCAACCCTGATAACTCTGATGTGGATAAGTTGTTCATC
CAGCTCGTGCAGACCTACAACCAGCTTTTCGAAGAGAACCCTATCAACGCTTCAGGTGTGGATGCTAAGG
CTATCCTCTCTGCTAGGCTCTCTAAGTCAAGAAGGCTTGAGAACCTCATTGCTCAGCTCCCTGGTGAGAA
GAAGAACGGACTTTTCGGAAACTTGATCGCTCTCTCTCTCGGACTCACCCCTAACTTCAAGTCTAACTTC
GATCTCGCTGAGGATGCAAAGCTCCAGCTCTCAAAGGATACCTACGATGATGATCTCGATAACCTCCTCG
CTCAGATCGGAGATCAGTACGCTGATTTGTTCCTCGCTGCTAAGAACCTCTCTGATGCTATCCTCCTCAG
TGATATCCTCAGAGTGAACACCGAGATCACCAAGGCTCCACTCTCAGCTTCTATGATCAAGAGATACGAT
GAGCACCACCAGGATCTCACACTTCTCAAGGCTCTTGTTAGACAGCAGCTCCCAGAGAAGTACAAAGAGA
TTTTCTTCGATCAGTCTAAGAACGGATACGCTGGTTACATCGATGGTGGTGCATCTCAAGAAGAGTTCTA
CAAGTTCATCAAGCCTATCCTCGAGAAGATGGATGGAACCGAGGAACTCCTCGTGAAGCTCAATAGAGAG
GATCTTCTCAGAAAGCAGAGGACCTTCGATAACGGATCTATCCCTCATCAGATCCACCTCGGAGAGTTGC
ACGCTATCCTTAGAAGGCAAGAGGATTTCTACCCATTCCTCAAGGATAACAGGGAAAAGATTGAGAAGAT
TCTCACCTTCAGAATCCCTTACTACGTGGGACCTCTCGCTAGAGGAAACTCAAGATTCGCTTGGATGACC
AGAAAGTCTGAGGAAACCATCACCCCTTGGAACTTCGAAGAGGTGGTGGATAAGGGTGCTAGTGCTCAGT
CTTTCATCGAGAGGATGACCAACTTCGATAAGAACCTTCCAAACGAGAAGGTGCTCCCTAAGCACTCTTT
GCTCTACGAGTACTTCACCGTGTACAACGAGTTGACCAAGGTTAAGTACGTGACCGAGGGAATGAGGAAG
CCTGCTTTTTTGTCAGGTGAGCAAAAGAAGGCTATCGTTGATCTCTTGTTCAAGACCAACAGAAAGGTGA
CCGTGAAGCAGCTCAAAGAGGATTACTTCAAGAAAATCGAGTGCTTCGATTCAGTTGAGATTTCTGGTGT
TGAGGATAGGTTCAACGCATCTCTCGGAACCTACCACGATCTCCTCAAGATCATTAAGGATAAGGATTTC
TTGGATAACGAGGAAAACGAGGATATCTTGGAGGATATCGTTCTTACCCTCACCCTCTTTGAAGATAGAG
AGATGATTGAAGAAAGGCTCAAGACCTACGCTCATCTCTTCGATGATAAGGTGATGAAGCAGTTGAAGAG
AAGAAGATACACTGGTTGGGGAAGGCTCTCAAGAAAGCTCATTAACGGAATCAGGGATAAGCAGTCTGGA
AAGACAATCCTTGATTTCCTCAAGTCTGATGGATTCGCTAACAGAAACTTCATGCAGCTCATCCACGATG
ATTCTCTCACCTTTAAAGAGGATATCCAGAAGGCTCAGGTTTCAGGACAGGGTGATAGTCTCCATGAGCA
TATCGCTAACCTCGCTGGATCTCCTGCAATCAAGAAGGGAATCCTCCAGACTGTGAAGGTTGTGGATGAG
TTGGTGAAGGTGATGGGAAGGCATAAGCCTGAGAACATCGTGATCGAAATGGCTAGAGAGAACCAGACCA
CTCAGAAGGGACAGAAGAACTCTAGGGAAAGGATGAAGAGGATCGAGGAAGGTATCAAAGAGCTTGGATC
TCAGATCCTCAAAGAGCACCCTGTTGAGAACACTCAGCTCCAGAATGAGAAGCTCTACCTCTACTACCTC
CAGAACGGAAGGGATATGTATGTGGATCAAGAGTTGGATATCAACAGGCTCTCTGATTACGATGTTGATC
ATATCGTGCCACAGTCATTCTTGAAGGATGATTCTATCGATAACAAGGTGCTCACCAGGTCTGATAAGAA
CAGGGGTAAGAGTGATAACGTGCCAAGTGAAGAGGTTGTGAAGAAAATGAAGAACTATTGGAGGCAGCTC
CTCAACGCTAAGCTCATCACTCAGAGAAAGTTCGATAACTTGACTAAGGCTGAGAGGGGAGGACTCTCTG
AATTGGATAAGGCAGGATTCATCAAGAGGCAGCTTGTGGAAACCAGGCAGATCACTAAGCACGTTGCACA
GATCCTCGATTCTAGGATGAACACCAAGTACGATGAGAACGATAAGTTGATCAGGGAAGTGAAGGTTATC
ACCCTCAAGTCAAAGCTCGTGTCTGATTTCAGAAAGGATTTCCAATTCTACAAGGTGAGGGAAATCAACA
ACTACCACCACGCTCACGATGCTTACCTTAACGCTGTTGTTGGAACCGCTCTCATCAAGAAGTATCCTAA
GCTCGAGTCAGAGTTCGTGTACGGTGATTACAAGGTGTACGATGTGAGGAAGATGATCGCTAAGTCTGAG
CAAGAGATCGGAAAGGCTACCGCTAAGTATTTCTTCTACTCTAACATCATGAATTTCTTCAAGACCGAGA
TTACCCTCGCTAACGGTGAGATCAGAAAGAGGCCACTCATCGAGACAAACGGTGAAACAGGTGAGATCGT
GTGGGATAAGGGAAGGGATTTCGCTACCGTTAGAAAGGTGCTCTCTATGCCACAGGTGAACATCGTTAAG
AAAACCGAGGTGCAGACCGGTGGATTCTCTAAAGAGTCTATCCTCCCTAAGAGGAACTCTGATAAGCTCA
TTGCTAGGAAGAAGGATTGGGACCCTAAGAAATACGGTGGTTTCGATTCTCCTACCGTGGCTTACTCTGT
TCTCGTTGTGGCTAAGGTTGAGAAGGGAAAGAGTAAGAAGCTCAAGTCTGTTAAGGAACTTCTCGGAATC
ACTATCATGGAAAGGTCATCTTTCGAGAAGAACCCAATCGATTTCCTCGAGGCTAAGGGATACAAAGAGG
TTAAGAAGGATCTCATCATCAAGCTCCCAAAGTACTCACTCTTCGAACTCGAGAACGGTAGAAAGAGGAT
GCTCGCTTCTGCTGGTGAGCTTCAAAAGGGAAACGAGCTTGCTCTCCCATCTAAGTACGTTAACTTTCTT
TACCTCGCTTCTCACTACGAGAAGTTGAAGGGATCTCCAGAAGATAACGAGCAGAAGCAACTTTTCGTTG
AGCAGCACAAGCACTACTTGGATGAGATCATCGAGCAGATCTCTGAGTTCTCTAAAAGGGTGATCCTCGC
TGATGCAAACCTCGATAAGGTGTTGTCTGCTTACAACAAGCACAGAGATAAGCCTATCAGGGAACAGGCA
GAGAACATCATCCATCTCTTCACCCTTACCAACCTCGGTGCTCCTGCTGCTTTCAAGTACTTCGATACAA
CCATCGATAGGAAGAGATACACCTCTACCAAAGAAGTGCTCGATGCTACCCTCATCCATCAGTCTATCAC
TGGACTCTACGAGACTAGGATCGATCTCTCACAGCTCGGTGGTGATTCAAGGGCTGATAAGGGACTGCAG
CCTAAGAAGAAGAGAAAGGTTGGAGGAGTCGACTCGAGTGCGTAAAATCATACAGCATTCCCAGAAAGAG
AAACAGAAGAAATATACAAACTTTCATTTTGAGAGCAGCACCTCGTCTATTGATTGCAGATAATATGCTT
CTCATTTGTATTTCCTTTTGATTATTTTTGTTTCTATCCCTTTGTTTGAGTCAATCTCAAATATTCGGTC
ATTGTTGGTATGAAAAATCAAGCAGTTCATGTTAAGAGTCAATTTAAAATTAATATTTTTATATAGAGTT
GTATGTGAAATGATGTTGTGATTTGGTATATATGGATAAAGAGCTTGTCAGTTCATTTTGCTCTCATTTT
TTTGGTATCCAAATAAGAAACACAAAAGGGATATGTCCCTCTACTATCAAATATTAGTTATAAGTATTCA
TGTTATACTATTCGATATTTTCTACCCCAATCGTTACCTATTTAAAAGTATTTACCCCTCCATCTATCAA
ACCCCTGGACCCAGCTTTCCTATTACATGTGGCTTCATCTTAAGCCCCCAAACCTTTTTCTTATTTTTGA
TTTTTAAAGGCTCATCTTAAAATTTATTACTCAAATTAATACCTCTTAATAACCCACCTCAAGGACCCAG
TAATTAAATATCCAATTAGCTCCAGTAATTGGGGTTCATATTAGCTCCAGTCTTAAATTTTAAAGGCGAT
GATCGTATTCCTCCACTTGGTTCATTTATACTCAAAGAATACTCAATGTCTTTAGTGTTTAGATAACTTT
TTGTAAATCATATAGATTGTTTTAACAAAAAACAATTCAATAGTAGATTTTCACATGAAAGTTACATAAA
AATTCTTTAAAATTACTTTCTCAAAAAATTGTTCCAAACATATTATCCCACAATTAAACTCAATCTGTTT
TTCGAAACCTAAATCAAAACCAATCCAACTACCTTATATAATATATAATCAATACATTGTAAAGAACTGC
ATGTTCTTTTAAATTTTGGGGGCAAAGTTATTCCGTACGTTCACACATGTACTAATAGGAGGTAATAAAT
GATATGTGAAACAATCGAGGTGTAAACAAGCTAGCATTGAGCAGGCCTCCCAGCTTTCGTCCGTATCATC
GGTTTCGACAACGTTCGTCAAGTTCAATGCATCAGTTTCATTGCCCACACACCAGAATCCTACTAAGTTT
GAGTATTATGGCATTGGAAAAGCTGTTTTCTTCTATCATTTGTTCTGCTTGTAATTTACTGTGTTCTTTC
AGTTTTTGTTTTCGGACATCAAAATGCAAATGGATGGATAAGAGTTAATAAATGATATGGTCCTTTTGTT
CATTCTCAAATTATTATTATCTGTTGTTTTTACTTTAATGGGTTGAATTTAAGTAAGAAAGGAACTAACA
GTGTGATATTAAGGTGCAATGTTAGACATATAAAACAGTCTTTCACCTCTCTTTGGTTATGTCTTGAATT
GGTTTGTTTCTTCACTTATCTGTGTAATCAAGTTTACTATGAGTCTATGATCAAGTAATTATGCAATCAA
GTTAAGTACAGTATAGGCTTTGTCATTGGCGGAATCTTTGAGAGGGAATAAAAGAAATACTTCCAAAAAT
CCATTAGAAGAACTATAAATCTTCTGGGCATGTAAATATAACGTAAAATATATGTTATGTTACAACCTTA
TTTCATTCACATTTTAATTTTTTTTCACACAATTTTTATTTAATTTTGTTTTTATCTCTATTTTATTTTC
ATATGATAATACATATTATCTCTTTATTTTACTTTATGTGTCTCTTTGCTCTCACATTTTATTTCTTAAC
TAACATATTCTCATTAGCAGTAGCTATCGTAAGACTAATCTCACACAATAATTAATTATCCATTCTATTT
ATGAATTTTTATCATTTAATAATTCTTTACCTGTGCAAATTTTGAAGGAAAAAGTTTCTGAATATAAAAT
AACAATAATACTAATTAGATGTCAAATCAAATCACCCAGGCTAGACAATAGTGGTAATGAAGAAGGCTAG
AGGTAGCTCTGTGCCTCTAGGGGAGTGAGAGACGTTTTTCATTTATTGGTGTGTTGAAACTTGAAACGTT
GATGTTCTCCACAGCTCCACGTATTCTTTCGTCCTAGAACGAACTAGAGCAACATAATCTGTCTCTTCCT
GAAGCTTCATTGTTTTTCTTTCCTTCTAGCAGCATCTTCTTAACAGACGAAGAAGGGACTCAGATGCTTG
CTTGCATGCTTCCAAAGTTTGGAGCTGAGGAGACTTGTGCTATTTGAGTCTGTTTTAGCATTCGCAAGCC
CCACACCGGATAAACATACAGAAATCTGAGTGTTTATAACCAAATAGTCAGCAACAAGGTTCGCCGTTAA
TTTGAGAGTCCAGTTTTAGAGCTAGAAATAGCAAGTTAAAATAAGGCTAGTCCGTTATCAACTTGAAAAA
GTGGCACCGAGTCGGTGCTTTTTTTGGCAAAAATTTTCAGATTTTTTCTTCATCTGTAGATTTCTGGGTT
TTTTTTTCCGTTTCGTGAATCATAAGTGAAGTTTTGGATGCAAATCTGCGCGAAAAAAGTTGGACCTGCA
ATGAGCTTATTTAGATAGCTAAGACAAAGTGATTGGTCCGTTGTTTCAGTTCTGATTGTCAGAGAGTTTG
TTTCGAGTCGGCGACACCAATGCGTTTTGTTAACCAGATTTCGGGTAAGAAATGTATCGAGAGTTTGTTT
CCAGACGGCTACATCATTTTCTTATGAAGGGTGAAATTAGATAGACCAAAGATTGAAACACAACATTTCT
TTCACAAAAATATAATAAACTTGATAGCATTTAGGATCAGCCACCTGACCTAAGCTAGCCTAGAAGGAAT
CTTTGAGAGGGAATAAAAGAAATACTTCCAAAAATCCATTAGAAGAACTATAAATCTTCTGGGCATGTAA
ATATAACGTAAAATATATGTTATGTTACAACCTTATTTCATTCACATTTTAATTTTTTTTCACACAATTT
TTATTTAATTTTGTTTTTATCTCTATTTTATTTTCATATGATAATACATATTATCTCTTTATTTTACTTT
ATGTGTCTCTTTGCTCTCACATTTTATTTCTTAACTAACATATTCTCATTAGCAGTAGCTATCGTAAGAC
TAATCTCACACAATAATTAATTATCCATTCTATTTATGAATTTTTATCATTTAATAATTCTTTACCTGTG
CAAATTTTGAAGGAAAAAGTTTCTGAATATAAAATAACAATAATACTAATTAGATGTCAAATCAAATCAC
CCAGGCTAGACAATAGTGGTAATGAAGAAGGCTAGAGGTAGCTCTGTGCCTCTAGGGGAGTGAGAGACGT
TTTTCATTTATTGGTGTGTTGAAACTTGAAACGTTGATGTTCTCCACAGCTCCACGTATTCTTTCGTCCT
AGAACGAACTAGAGCAACATAATCTGTCTCTTCCTGAAGCTTCATTGTTTTTCTTTCCTTCTAGCAGCAT
CTTCTTAACAGACGAAGAAGGGACTCAGATGCTTGCTTGCATGCTTCCAAAGTTTGGAGCTGAGGAGACT
TGTGCTATTTGAGTCTGTTTTAGCATTCGCAAGCCCCACACCGGATAAACATACAGAAATCTGAGTGTTT
ATAACCAAATAGTCAGCAACAAGGTTCGACGTATCTTCGGCCATGAAGGTTTTAGAGCTAGAAATAGCAA
GTTAAAATAAGGCTAGTCCGTTATCAACTTGAAAAAGTGGCACCGAGTCGGTGCTTTTTTTGGCAAAAAT
TTTCAGATTTTTTCTTCATCTGTAGATTTCTGGGTTTTTTTTTCCGTTTCGTGAATCATAAGTGAAGTTT
TGGATGCAAATCTGCGCGAAAAAAGTTGGACCTGCAATGAGCTTATTTAGATAGCTAAGACAAAGTGATT
GGTCCGTTGTTTCAGTTCTGATTGTCAGAGAGTTTGTTTCGAGTCGGCGACACCAATGCGTTTTGTTAAC
CAGATTTCGGGTAAGAAATGTATCGAGAGTTTGTTTCCAGACGGCTACATCATTTTCTTATGAAGGGTGA
AATTAGATAGACCAAAGATTGAAACACAACATTTCTTTCACAAAAATATAATAAACTTGATAGCATTTAG
GATCAGCTGTCTGTCGCGGGGAGAGAGGATTTTGAGGAAATAATTAATTGAATTACTTGTATTATTGATA
AAGTAATTTAGATAAGTTGTTAGTACAACTTATTGCAACTATGGATAGACAAAAATCACTTATTTTAAGG
GGAGAAGTATATAACAACTTATTATAAAATTTCTGAGCAGCCGGCCTCCTCCAATCAATCATAGAGAGTG
GAGCCCATTCTGGAAAACCAAGGAACCCCCAACTTGCACTGGTGCGGTGGCCCAATTCAAAAAAAACGGG
GCCCAGCAAAGTAACGCCGTTGTAACGATTTATCAATCCAAACTCAAAAGGCGGCGAGATGCGTTTAACT
CCGTGAAATTAACAAACCGCCAACAACTTGCAATTTGCAACTACCGTTTCCAAGAAGAACTCAACCACAC
AACGTATCCTATCCCAAACCACACGCAACTAGTGACGCGTCATAAGGACACGTGTCACAATTTGACTGGT
TAATAATTTCACCGCTTTTGCTATAAATTACCTCCAATCCCCTTAGCTTCTTCACAATTCAGTTCCCAAC
CCTAACAATTCTTGTTCATATCGCTTCTCTCTACTTTCAAGGTATGATCCAATTTCTCTCTTCTTTCTCT
GTAATCCTTTCGTTGAGTTTTGTTTCCGATCAATCATAGGTAGTTTTCTTGTTTCGAAGCATGAGATCTA
GGAATTTTTTGTGATTTTCCAAAATTGAGATCGGTTTGAAATTGAATTTTACAGCTTGAATCTCAGATCT
TGTTTTATCAATGTTTTCGATGGCTTGCGATGTAGATCTATGATAATTGTGGTTCAGTTTTGTTAGGAAT
CGATTTCGGTTTAGCAATTGCAGATTAATTAGGGTTTCCAATTGAATTCTTCAGATCCGTTATGGAATTA
TGTCAAATAATTTATTCAAATTGGAAATTATTGTTAGATCCACTCTTAATCTGTTTGATCCAAGCTTCAA
TTAGGGTTTTCACTTGTTTCAATTTCTTGTTATGGATTCTGATTTATCTGTTGATGTTAGATCCACTCTT
AATCTGTTTGATCCAAGCGTTAATTAGGGTTTTCACTTGTTTCAATTTCGTGTGTTGGATTCTGATTTAT
CTGTTGTTGATGTGATTACAGTCTGAACAATGGGCAGCCACCACCACCACCACCACAGCGGAATGAGTTC
ACTGCCGTATAGGCAGCTAAGAAAATCAGGTGGCACCGGCGGCAGCGGCGGATCCATGGTGAGCAAGGGC
GAGGAGCTGTTCACCGGGGTGGTGCCCATCCTGGTCGAGCTGGACGGCGACGTAAACGGCCACAAGTTCA
GCGTGTCCGGCGAGGGCGAGGGCGATGCCACCTACGGCAAGCTGACCCTGAAGTTCATCTGCACCACCGG
CAAGCTGCCCGTGCCCTGGCCCACCCTCGTGACCACCTTCGGCTACGGCCTGATGTGCTTCGCCCGCTAC
CCCGACCACATGAAGCAGCACGACTTCTTCAAGTCCGCCATGCCCGAAGGCTACGTCCAGGAGCGCACCA
TCTTCTTCAAGGACGACGGCAACTACAAGACCCGCGCCGAGGTGAAGTTCGAGGGCGACACCCTGGTGAA
CCGCATCGAGCTGAAGGGCATCGACTTCAAGGAGGACGGCAACATCCTGGGGCACAAGCTGGAGTACAAC
TACAACAGCCACAACGTCTATATCATGGCCGACAAGCAGAAGAACGGCATCAAGGTGAACTTCAAGATCC
GCCACAACATCGAGGACGGCAGCGTGCAGCTCGCCGACCACTACCAGCAGAACACCCCCATCGGCGACGG
CCCCGTGCTGCTGCCCGACAACCACTACCTGAGCTACCAGTCCAAGCTGAGCAAAGACCCCAACGAGAAG
CGCGATCACATGGTCCTGCTGGAGTTCGTGACCGCCGCCGGGATCACTCTCGGCATGGACGAGCTGTACA
AGAAGGGACTGCAGCCTAAGAAGAAGAGAAAGGTTGGAGGAGTCGACTCGAGTGCGTAAAATCGATCGTT
CAAACATTTGGCAATAAAGTTTCTTAAGATTGAATCCTGTTGCCGGTCTTGCGATGATTATCATATAATT
TCTGTTGAATTACGTTAAGCATGTAATAATTAACATGTAATGCATGACGTTATTTATGAGATGGGTTTTT
ATGATTAGAGTCCCGCAATTATACATTTAATACGCGATAGAAAACAAAATATAGCGCGCAAACTAGGATA
AATTATCGCGCGCGGTGTCATCTATGTTACTAGATCTGAGTGACCTAAGCTAGCCTAGTGTCTGAGGCGG
CCAACAAACTATTCGTCACGTCGACAAAATTTAGAACGAACTTAATTATGATCTCAAATACATTGATACA
TATCTCATCTAGATCTAGGTTATCATTATGTAAGAAAGTTTTGACGAATATGGCACGACAAAATGGCTAG
ACTCGATGTAATTGGTATCTCAACTCAACATTATACTTATACCAAACATTAGTTAGACAAAATTTAAACA
ACTATTTTTTATGTATGCAAGAGTCAGCATATGTATAATTGATTCAGAATCGTTTTGACGAGTTCGGATG
TAGTAGTAGCCATTATTTAATGTACATACTAATCGTGAATAGTGAATATGATGAAACATTGTATCTTATT
GTATAAATATCCATAAACACATCATGAAAGACACTTTCTTTCACGGTCTGAATTAATTATGATACAATTC
TAATAGAAAACGAATTAAATTACGTTGAATTGTATGAAATCTAATTGAACAAGCCAACCACGACGACGAC
TAACGTTGCCTGGATTGACTCGGTTTAAGTTAACCACTAAAAAAACGGAGCTGTCATGTAACACGCGGAT
CGAGCAGGTCACAGTCATGAAGCCATCAAAGCAAAAGAACTAATCCAAGGGCTGAGATGATTAATTAGTT
TAAAAATTAGTTAACACGAGGGAAAAGGCTGTCTGACAGCCAGGTCACGTTATCTTTACCTGTGGTCGAA
ATGATTCGTGTCTGTCGATTTTAATTATTTTTTTGAAAGGCCGAAAATAAAGTTGTAAGAGATAAACCCG
CCTATATAAATTCATATATTTTCCTCTCCGCTTTGAATTGTCTCGTTGTCCTCCTCACTTTCATCAGCCG
TTTTGAATCTCCGGCGACTTGACAGAGAAGAACAAGGAAGAAGTCTAAGAGAGAAAGTAAGAGATAATCC
AGGAGATTCATTCTCCGTTTTGAATCTTCCTCAATCTCATCTTCTTCCGCTCTTTCTTTCCAAGGTAATA
GGAACTTTCTGGATCTACTTTATTTGCTGGATCTCGATCTTGTTTTCTCAATTTCCTTGAGATCTGGAAT
TCGTTTAATTTGGATCTGTGAACCTCCACTAAATCTTTTGGTTTTACTAGAATCGATCTAAGTTGACCGA
TCAGTTAGCTCGATTATAGCTACCAGAATTTGGCTTGACCTTGATGGAGAGATCCATGTTCATGTTACCT
GGGAAATGATTTGTATATGTGAATTGAAATCTGAACTGTTGAAGTTAGATTGAATCTGAACACTGTCAAT
GTTAGATTGAATCTGAACACTGTTTAAGGTTAGATGAAGTTTGTGTATAGATTCTTCGAAACTTTAGGAT
TTGTAGTGTCGTACGTTGAACAGAAAGCTATTTCTGATTCAATCAGGGTTTATTTGACTGTATTGAACTC
TTTTTGTGTGTTTGCAGCTCATAAAAATCTGCCTTGGACTCTCAAATTAACGGCGAAACACCATGGATCA
TTATCTTGATATTAGACTTAGACCTGATCCTGAATTTCCTCCTGCTCAACTTATGTCTGTTCTTTTTGGA
AAGCTTCATCAAGCTCTTGTTGCTCAAGGAGGAGATAGAATTGGAGTTTCTTTTCCTGATCTTGATGAAT
CTAGATCTAGACTTGGAGAAAGACTTAGAATTCATGCTTCTGCTGATGATCTTAGAGCTCTTCTTGCTAG
ACCTTGGCTTGAAGGACTTAGAGATCATCTTCAATTTGGAGAACCTGCTGTTGTTCCTCATCCTACTCCT
TATAGACAAGTTTCTAGAGTTCAAGCTAAGTCTAATCCTGAAAGACTTAGAAGAAGATTGATGAGGAGAC
ATGATCTTTCTGAAGAAGAAGCTAGAAAGAGAATTCCTGATACTGTTGCTAGAGCTCTTGATCTTCCTTT
TGTTACTCTTAGATCTCAATCTACTGGACAACATTTTAGACTTTTTATTAGACATGGACCTCTTCAAGTT
ACTGCTGAAGAAGGAGGATTTACTTGTTATGGACTTTCTAAGGGAGGATTTGTTCCTTGGTTTTGAAAGG
TTTCACGTATCTTCGGCCATGAAGAGGAATCATATGAAGATGAAGATGAAATATTTGGTGTGTCAAATAA
AAAGCTTGTGTGCTTAAGTTTGTGTTTTTTTCTTGGCTTGTTGTGTTATGAATTTGTGGCTTTTTCTAAT
ATTAAATGAATGTAAGATCTCATTATAATGAATAAACAAATGTTTCTATAATCCATTGTGAATGTTTTGT
TGGATCTCTTCTGCAGCATATAACTACTGTATGTGCTATGGTATGGACTATGGAATATGATTAAAGATAA
GTGAGTGACCTAAGCTAGCCTAGTGTCTCTGTCTGTGAGACCTCTGGTTTAAACTATCAGTGTTTGACAG
GATATATTGGCGGGTAAACCTAAGAGAAAAGAGCGTTTATTAGAATAATCGGATATTTAAAAGGGCGTGA
AAAGGTTTATCCGTTCGTCCATTTGTATGTGCATGCCAACCACAGGGTTCCCCTCGGGATCAAAGTACTT
TGATCCAACCCCTCCGCTGCTATAGTGCAGTCGGCTTCTGACGTTCAGTGCAGCCTTCTTCTGAAAACGA
CATGTCGCACAAGTCCTAAGTTACGCGACAGGCTGCCGCCCTGCCCTTTTCCTGGCGTTTTCTTGTCGCG
TGTTTTAGTCGCATAAAGTAGAATACTTGCGACTAGAACCGGAGACATTACGCCATGAACAAGAGCGCCG
CCGCTGGCCTGCTGGGCTATGCCCGCGTCAGCACCGACGACCAGGACTTGACCAACCAACGGGCCGAACT
GCACGCGGCCGGCTGCACCAAGCTGTTTTCCGAGAAGATCACCGGCACCAGGCGCGACCGCCCGGAGCTG
GCCAGGATGCTTGACCACCTACGCCCTGGCGACGTTGTGACAGTGACCAGGCTAGACCGCCTGGCCCGCA
GCACCCGCGACCTACTGGACATTGCCGAGCGCATCCAGGAGGCCGGCGCGGGCCTGCGTAGCCTGGCAGA
GCCGTGGGCCGACACCACCACGCCGGCCGGCCGCATGGTGTTGACCGTGTTCGCCGGCATTGCCGAGTTC
GAGCGTTCCCTAATCATCGACCGCACCCGGAGCGGGCGCGAGGCCGCCAAGGCCCGAGGCGTGAAGTTTG
GCCCCCGCCCTACCCTCACCCCGGCACAGATCGCGCACGCCCGCGAGCTGATCGACCAGGAAGGCCGCAC
CGTGAAAGAGGCGGCTGCACTGCTTGGCGTGCATCGCTCGACCCTGTACCGCGCACTTGAGCGCAGCGAG
GAAGTGACGCCCACCGAGGCCAGGCGGCGCGGTGCCTTCCGTGAGGACGCATTGACCGAGGCCGACGCCC
TGGCGGCCGCCGAGAATGAACGCCAAGAGGAACAAGCATGAAACCGCACCAGGACGGCCAGGACGAACCG
TTTTTCATTACCGAAGAGATCGAGGCGGAGATGATCGCGGCCGGGTACGTGTTCGAGCCGCCCGCGCACA
TCTCAACCGTGCGGCTGCATGAAATCCTGGCCGGTTTGTCTGATGCCAAGCTGGCGGCCTGGCCGGCCAG
CTTGGCCGCTGAAGAAACCGAGCGCCGCCGTCTAAAAAGGTGATGTGTATTTGAGTAAAACAGCTTGCGT
CATGCGGTCGCTGCGTATATGATGCGATGAGTAAATAAACAAATACGCAAGGGGAACGCATGAAGGTTAT
CGCTGTACTTAACCAGAAAGGCGGGTCAGGCAAGACGACCATCGCAACCCATCTAGCCCGCGCCCTGCAA
CTCGCCGGGGCCGATGTTCTGTTAGTCGATTCCGATCCCCAGGGCAGTGCCCGCGATTGGGCGGCCGTGC
GGGAAGATCAACCGCTAACCGTTGTCGGCATCGACCGCCCGACGATTGACCGCGACGTGAAGGCCATCGG
CCGGCGCGACTTCGTAGTGATCGACGGAGCGCCCCAGGCGGCGGACTTGGCTGTGTCCGCGATCAAGGCA
GCCGACTTCGTGCTGATTCCGGTGCAGCCAAGCCCTTACGACATATGGGCCACCGCCGACCTGGTGGAGC
TGGTTAAGCAGCGCATTGAGGTCACGGATGGAAGGCTACAAGCGGCCTTTGTCGTGTCGCGGGCGATCAA
AGGCACGCGCATCGGCGGTGAGGTTGCCGAGGCGCTGGCCGGGTACGAGCTGCCCATTCTTGAGTCCCGT
ATCACGCAGCGCGTGAGCTACCCAGGCACTGCCGCCGCCGGCACAACCGTTCTTGAATCAGAACCCGAGG
GCGACGCTGCCCGCGAGGTCCAGGCGCTGGCCGCTGAAATTAAATCAAAACTCATTTGAGTTAATGAGGT
AAAGAGAAAATGAGCAAAAGCACAAACACGCTAAGTGCCGGCCGTCCGAGCGCACGCAGCAGCAAGGCTG
CAACGTTGGCCAGCCTGGCAGACACGCCAGCCATGAAGCGGGTCAACTTTCAGTTGCCGGCGGAGGATCA
CACCAAGCTGAAGATGTACGCGGTACGCCAAGGCAAGACCATTACCGAGCTGCTATCTGAATACATCGCG
CAGCTACCAGAGTAAATGAGCAAATGAATAAATGAGTAGATGAATTTTAGCGGCTAAAGGAGGCGGCATG
GAAAATCAAGAACAACCAGGCACCGACGCCGTGGAATGCCCCATGTGTGGAGGAACGGGCGGTTGGCCAG
GCGTAAGCGGCTGGGTTGCCTGCCGGCCCTGCAATGGCACTGGAACCCCCAAGCCCGAGGAATCGGCGTG
AGCGGTCGCAAACCATCCGGCCCGGTACAAATCGGCGCGGCGCTGGGTGATGACCTGGTGGAGAAGTTGA
AGGCCGCGCAGGCCGCCCAGCGGCAACGCATCGAGGCAGAAGCACGCCCCGGTGAATCGTGGCAAGCGGC
CGCTGATCGAATCCGCAAAGAATCCCGGCAACCGCCGGCAGCCGGTGCGCCGTCGATTAGGAAGCCGCCC
AAGGGCGACGAGCAACCAGATTTTTTCGTTCCGATGCTCTATGACGTGGGCACCCGCGATAGTCGCAGCA
TCATGGACGTGGCCGTTTTCCGTCTGTCGAAGCGTGACCGACGAGCTGGCGAGGTGATCCGCTACGAGCT
TCCAGACGGGCACGTAGAGGTTTCCGCAGGGCCGGCCGGCATGGCCAGTGTGTGGGATTACGACCTGGTA
CTGATGGCGGTTTCCCATCTAACCGAATCCATGAACCGATACCGGGAAGGGAAGGGAGACAAGCCCGGCC
GCGTGTTCCGTCCACACGTTGCGGACGTACTCAAGTTCTGCCGGCGAGCCGATGGCGGAAAGCAGAAAGA
CGACCTGGTAGAAACCTGCATTCGGTTAAACACCACGCACGTTGCCATGCAGCGTACGAAGAAGGCCAAG
AACGGCCGCCTGGTGACGGTATCCGAGGGTGAAGCCTTGATTAGCCGCTACAAGATCGTAAAGAGCGAAA
CCGGGCGGCCGGAGTACATCGAGATCGAGCTAGCTGATTGGATGTACCGCGAGATCACAGAAGGCAAGAA
CCCGGACGTGCTGACGGTTCACCCCGATTACTTTTTGATCGATCCCGGCATCGGCCGTTTTCTCTACCGC
CTGGCACGCCGCGCCGCAGGCAAGGCAGAAGCCAGATGGTTGTTCAAGACGATCTACGAACGCAGTGGCA
GCGCCGGAGAGTTCAAGAAGTTCTGTTTCACCGTGCGCAAGCTGATCGGGTCAAATGACCTGCCGGAGTA
CGATTTGAAGGAGGAGGCGGGGCAGGCTGGCCCGATCCTAGTCATGCGCTACCGCAACCTGATCGAGGGC
GAAGCATCCGCCGGTTCCTAATGTACGGAGCAGATGCTAGGGCAAATTGCCCTAGCAGGGGAAAAAGGTC
GAAAAGGACTCTTTCCTGTGGATAGCACGTACATTGGGAACCCAAAGCCGTACATTGGGAACCGGAACCC
GTACATTGGGAACCCAAAGCCGTACATTGGGAACCGGTCACACATGTAAGTGACTGATATAAAAGAGAAA
AAAGGCGATTTTTCCGCCTAAAACTCTTTAAAACTTATTAAAACTCTTAAAACCCGCCTGGCCTGTGCAT
AACTGTCTGGCCAGCGCACAGCCGAAGAGCTGCAAAAAGCGCCTACCCTTCGGTCGCTGCGCTCCCTACG
CCCCGCCGCTTCGCGTCGGCCTATCGCGGCCGCTGGCCGCTCAAAAATGGCTGGCCTACGGCCAGGCAAT
CTACCAGGGCGCGGACAAGCCGCGCCGTCGCCACTCGACCGCCGGCGCCCACATCAAGGCACCCTGCCTC
GCGCGTTTCGGTGATGACGGTGAAAACCTCTGACACATGCAGCTCCCGGAGACAGTCACAGCTTGTCTGT
AAGCGGATGCCGGGAGCAGACAAGCCCGTCAGGGCGCGTCAGCGGGT
Features (pLannotate 1.2.2; 24 found; start..end, strand, type, name):
     18..158     +  misc_feature   bom: basis of mobility region from pBR322
    344..932     -  rep_origin     ori: high-copy-number ColE1/pMB1/pBR322/pUC origin of replication
   1003..1021    -  promoter       T7 promoter: promoter for bacteriophage T7 RNA polymerase
   1155..1964    +  CDS            KanR: aminoglycoside phosphotransferase; aph(3')-Ia; confers resistance to kanamycin in bacteria or G418 (Geneticin®) in eukaryotes
   2220..2244    +  misc_feature   LB T-DNA repeat: left border repeat from nopaline C58 T-DNA
   2403..2586    +  promoter       NOS promoter: nopaline synthase promoter NOS promoter
   2607..3632    +  CDS            HygR: hygromycin B phosphotransferase confers resistance to hygromycin
   3724..3883    +  polyA_signal   CaMV poly(A) signal (fragment): cauliflower mosaic virus polyadenylation signal
   5113..9216    +  CDS            cas9: CAS9_STRP1 - Also known as csn1 From Streptococcus pyogenes serotype M1.
  10343..10423   +  CDS            RBCS.3A (fragment): RBS3_PEA - Experimental evidence at protein level: Swiss-Prot protein existence level 1. RuBisCO catalyzes two reactions: the carboxylation of D- ribulose 1,5-bisphosphate, the primary event in carbon dioxide fixation, as well as the oxidative fragmentation of the pentose substrate. Both reactions occur simultaneously and in competition at the same active site. Although the small subunit is not catalytic it is essential for maximal activity (Probable). Binds to abscisic acid (ABA); only half of the possible binding sites are occupied in the crystal; and there are indications this is a low affi
  11633..11708   +  misc_RNA       gRNA scaffold: guide RNA scaffold for the Streptococcus pyogenes CRISPR/Cas9 system
  12929..13004   +  misc_RNA       gRNA scaffold: guide RNA scaffold for the Streptococcus pyogenes CRISPR/Cas9 system
  14528..14546   +  CDS            9xHis (fragment): 9xHis affinity tag
  14556..14583   +  ncRNA          CRISPR-DR4: Accession: RF01317 - CRISPR RNA direct repeat element
  14616..15332   +  CDS            mCitrine: mCitrine is a basic (constitutively fluorescent) yellow fluorescent protein published in 2001, derived from Aequorea victoria.
  15394..15646   +  terminator     NOS terminator: nopaline synthase terminator and poly(A) signal
  17143..17703   +  CDS            cas6f: CAS6_PSEAB - Also known as csy4. Experimental evidence at protein level: Swiss-Prot protein existence level 1. CRISPR (clustered regularly interspaced short palindromic repeat) is an adaptive immune system that provides protection against mobile genetic elements (viruses, transposable elements and conjugative plasmids). CRISPR clusters contain sequences complementary to antecedent mobile elements and target invading nucleic acids. CRISPR clusters are transcribed and processed into CRISPR RNA (crRNA). Processes pre-crRNA into individual crRNA units. Absolutely required for crRNA production or s
  17743..17991   +  terminator     HSP terminator: efficient transcription terminator from the Arabidopsis thaliana heat shock protein 18.2 gene (Nagaya et al., 2010)
  18055..18079   +  misc_feature   RB T-DNA repeat: right border repeat from nopaline C58 T-DNA
  18419..18820   +  CDS            Y4CG_SINFN (fragment): Protein inferred from homology: Swiss-Prot protein existence level 3. From Sinorhizobium fredii (strain NBRC 101917 / NGR234).
  19380..20009   +  CDS            pVS1 StaA: stability protein from the Pseudomonas plasmid pVS1 (Heeb et al., 2000)
  20438..21511   +  CDS            pVS1 RepA: replication protein from the Pseudomonas plasmid pVS1 (Heeb et al., 2000)
  21577..21771   +  rep_origin     pVS1 oriV: origin of replication for the Pseudomonas plasmid pVS1 (Heeb et al., 2000)
  21974..22013   +  CDS            rop (fragment): Rop protein, which maintains plasmids at low copy number; rop
