[The description below was written by a language model from this plasmid's Addgene catalogue record and pLannotate feature annotations shown in this document.]
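Description:
pMB109 is a roughly 22 kb binary T-DNA vector for plant expression and CRISPR work, assembled by Golden Gate cloning in the LIIIβ F A-B backbone. It is intended for a callus-based assay in Lotus that quantifies the efficiency of RNA-guided genome editing. Outside the T-DNA borders it carries a high-copy ColE1/pUC-type origin with the pBR322 bom region and a kanamycin resistance gene (aph(3')-Ia) for propagation and selection in E. coli. The pVS1 oriV, RepA and StaA functions allow replication and stable maintenance in Agrobacterium-type hosts used for plant transformation.

Several transcription units lie between the nopaline-type left and right border repeats. A NOS promoter drives hygromycin phosphotransferase, followed by a CaMV poly(A) signal, providing selection of transformed plant tissue. A Streptococcus pyogenes Cas9 coding sequence follows; the record says it derives from an Arabidopsis-adapted Cas9, but its promoter is not annotated. A short pea RBCS-3A-matching fragment lies downstream of it, and its role is not stated. Two S. pyogenes gRNA scaffolds are annotated, consistent with the two guides implied by the "5' and 3' targets (II)" designation, although the spacer and target sequences are not described. A Pseudomonas aeruginosa Csy4 (Cas6f) coding sequence ends in the Arabidopsis HSP18.2 terminator. Csy4 is an endoribonuclease that cleaves at its cognate CRISPR repeat, and it is commonly used to release individual guide RNAs from longer transcripts. One such direct repeat is annotated immediately upstream of a yellow fluorescent protein ORF (annotated as mCitrine, listed as mEYFP in the catalogue), which ends with the NOS terminator. This fluorescent protein is listed as a visual marker. How the repeat, the target sites and the fluorescent cassette interact in the assay readout is not specified in the record.
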