Addgene plasmid #223017: pMB109
Purpose: Cas9 and Csy4 with 5' and 3' targets (II) for Lotus callus assay
Depositing lab: Martin Parniske. Depositing organization: Ludwig-Maximilians-Universitaet Muenchen (LMU). Publication: A quantitative assay for the efficiency of RNA-guided genome editing in plants. Bircheneder M, Schreiber T, Tissier A, Parniske M. Plant J. 2024 Sep;119(5):2564-2577. doi: 10.1111/tpj.16931. Epub 2024 Jul 20. PubMed 39032106.
Backbone
  Vector backbone: LIIIβ F A-B - BB53
  Backbone manufacturer: Binder et al., 2014
  Vector type: Plant Expression, CRISPR
  Selectable markers: Hygromycin ; mEYFP
Growth in bacteria
  Bacterial resistance: Kanamycin, 50 μg/mL
  Growth temperature: 30°C
  Growth strain: NEB Stable
  Copy number: High Copy
Gene/Insert
  Gene/Insert name: Cas9 and Csy4 with 5' and 3' targets (II)
  Cloning method: Golden Gate
  Sequencing primers: 5′ GGTGGCAGGATATATTGTGGTG; 3′ CGCTCTTTTCTCTTAGGTTTACCC
Resource information
  A portion of this plasmid was derived from a plasmid made by: Yiping Qi's lab. Sequence of At_Cas9 was derived from plasmid pYPQ154 (Addgene plasmid #69305), Reference: Lowder, L.G., Zhang, D., Baltes, N.J., Paul, J.W., Tang, X., Zheng, X., Voytas, D.F., Hsieh, T.-F., Zhang, Y., and Qi, Y. (2015). A CRISPR/Cas9 toolbox for multiplexed plant genome editing and transcriptional regulation. Plant Physiol 169 (2): 971–985.
Terms and licenses: Academic/Nonprofit Terms; Industry Terms: Not Available to Industry
How to cite: pMB109 was a gift from Martin Parniske (Addgene plasmid # 223017 ; http://n2t.net/addgene:223017 ; RRID:Addgene_223017)
